Addgene plasmid #71379: Grp1-PH pGEX2TK
Purpose: bacterial expression of PH domain for phosphoinositide binding assay
Depositing lab: Mark Lemmon. Depositing organization: University of Pennsylvania. Publication: Specificity and promiscuity in phosphoinositide binding by pleckstrin homology domains. Kavran JM, Klein DE, Lee A, Falasca M, Isakoff SJ, Skolnik EY, Lemmon MA. J Biol Chem. 1998 Nov 13;273(46):30497-508. PubMed 9804818.
Backbone
  Vector backbone: pGEX-2TK
  Backbone manufacturer: Amersham-Pharmacia
  Vector type: Bacterial Expression
Growth in bacteria
  Bacterial resistance: Ampicillin, 100 μg/mL
  Growth temperature: 37°C
  Growth strain: DH5alpha
  Copy number: Low Copy
Gene/Insert
  Gene/Insert name: Grp1-PH
  Species: M. musculus (mouse)
  Mutation: Pleckstrin homology (PH) domain; aa 264-391
  Entrez Gene: Cyth3 (a.k.a. AI648983, ARNO3, CLM3, Grp1, Pscd3)
  Promoter: tac
  Tag / fusion protein: GST (N terminal on backbone)
  Cloning method: Restriction Enzyme; 5′ cloning site BamHI (not destroyed); 3′ cloning site EcoRI (not destroyed)
  Sequencing primers: 5′ pGEX5'; 3′ pGEX3'
Terms and licenses: Academic/Nonprofit Terms; Industry Terms: Not Available to Industry
How to cite: Grp1-PH pGEX2TK was a gift from Mark Lemmon (Addgene plasmid # 71379 ; http://n2t.net/addgene:71379 ; RRID:Addgene_71379)
