[The description below was written by a language model from this plasmid's Addgene catalogue record.]
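Description:
Grp1-PH pGEX2TK is a bacterial expression plasmid built on the commercial pGEX-2TK backbone, designed to produce the pleckstrin homology (PH) domain of mouse Grp1 as a glutathione S-transferase fusion protein in E. coli. It is maintained under ampicillin selection and is recorded as a low-copy plasmid. The record does not include a feature table, so the origin of replication and other backbone elements are not itemised here.

The insert corresponds to amino acids 264–391 of Grp1, the product of the Cyth3 gene (also known as ARNO3 or cytohesin-3), covering only the PH domain rather than the full-length protein. It was cloned between the BamHI and EcoRI sites of the vector, both of which remain intact, placing it in frame downstream of the backbone-encoded N-terminal GST tag. Expression is driven by the tac promoter, a hybrid trp/lac promoter that is normally induced with IPTG in bacterial hosts. The GST moiety allows affinity purification of the fusion on glutathione resin. pGEX-2TK vectors in general also carry a thrombin cleavage site and a protein kinase recognition site between GST and the insert, which permits tag removal or in vitro radiolabelling of the fusion, although these elements are not listed explicitly in the record.

The stated purpose is bacterial production of the PH domain for phosphoinositide binding assays, as part of work comparing how selectively or promiscuously different PH domains recognise phosphoinositide lipids.
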