>Addgene plasmid #71379 | Grp1-PH pGEX2TK | addgene partial sequence | sequence record 138699 | pGEX5 5'-GGGCTGGCAAGCCACGTTTGGTG-3'
GCGTGGATCTCGTCGTGCATCTGTTGGATCCCCGTTTAAGATCCCAGAAGACGACGGAAATGACCTGACA
CACACGTTCTTCAACCCAGACCGAGAAGGCTGGCTGCTGAAGCTGGGGGGTCGTGTGAAGACCTGGAAAC
GGCGCTGGTTCATCCTCACAGATAACTGCCTCTACTACTTTGAGTACACCACGGACAAGGAGCCCAGGGG
CATCATCCCCCTGGAGAACCTCAGCATCAGGGAGGTGGAGGACCCCCGGAAGCCGAACTGCTTTGAGCTG
TATAACCCCAGTCACAAAGGTCAAGTCATCAAGGCCTGCAAGACGGAGGCCGATGGCCGTGTGGTGGAGG
GCAACCACGTTGTGTACCGGATCTCTGCCCCCAGCCCGGAGGAAAAGGAGGAGTGGATGAAGTCCATCAA
AGCAAGCATCAGTAGGGACCCGTTCTATGACATGTTGGCCACGAGGAAAAGGAGGATTGCCAATAAGAAA
TAGAATTCATCGTGACTGACTGACGATCTGCCTCGCGCGTTTCGGTGATGACGGTGAAAACCTCTGACAC
ATGCAGCTCCCGGAGACGGTCACAGCTTGTCTGTAAGCGGATGCCGGGAGCAGACAAGCCCGTCAGGGCG
CGTCAGCGGGTGTTGGCGGGTGTCGGGGCGCAGCCATGACCCAGTCACGTAGCGATAGCGGAGTGTATAA
TTCTTGAAGACGAA
