>Addgene plasmid #71379 | Grp1-PH pGEX2TK | addgene partial sequence | sequence record 138817 | pGEX3 5'-CCGGGAGCTGCATGTGTCAGAGG-3'
CAGTCAGTCACGATGAATTCTATTTCTTATTGGCAATCCTCCTTTTCCTCGTGGCCAACATGTCATAGAA
CGGGTCCCTACTGATGCTTGCTTTGATGGACTTCATCCACTCCTCCTTTTCCTCCGGGCTGGGGGCAGAG
ATCCGGTACACAACGTGGTTGCCCTCCACCACACGGCCATCGGCCTCCGTCTTGCAGGCCTTGATGACTT
GACCTTTGTGACTGGGGTTATACAGCTCAAAGCAGTTCGGCTTCCGGGGGTCCTCCACCTCCCTGATGCT
GAGGTTCTCCAGGGGGATGATGCCCCTGGGCTCCTTGTCCGTGGTGTACTCAAAGTAGTAGAGGCAGTTA
TCTGTGAGGATGAACCAGCGCCGTTTCCAGGTCTTCACACGACCCCCCAGCTTCAGCAGCCAGCCTTCTC
GGTCTGGGTTGAAGAACGTGTGTGTCAGGTCATTTCCGTCGTCTTCTGGGATCTTAAACGGGGATCCAAC
AGATGCACGACGAGATCCACGCGGAACCAGATCCGATTTTGGAGGATGGTCGCCACCACCAAACGTGGCT
TGCCAGCCCTGCAAAGGCCATGCTATATACTTGCTGGATTTCAAGTACTTATCAATTTGTGGGATAGCTT
CAATACGTTTTTTAAAACAAACTAATTTTGGGAACGCATCCAGGCACATTGGGTCCATGTATAAAACAAC
ATCAAGAGCGTCATACAACATGAAGTCAGGATGG
